>Addgene plasmid #107862 | p15aC-GFP | addgene full sequence | sequence record 210916 | Addgene NGS Result
ACTCTTCCTTTTTCAATATTATTGAAGCATTTATCAGGGTTATTGTCTCATGAGCGGATACATATTTGAA
TGTATTTAGAAAAATAAACAAATAGGGGTTCCGCGCACATTTCCCCGAAAAGTGCCACCTGACGTCTAAG
AAACCATTATTATCATGACATTAACCTATAAAAATAGGCGTATCACGAGGCCCTTTCGTCACACAGCTAA
CACCACGTCGTCCCTATCTGCTGCCCTAGGTCTATGAGTGGTTGCTGGATAACTTTACGGGCATGCATAA
GGCTCGTATAATATATTCAGGGAGACCACAACGGTTTCCCTCTACAAATAATTTTGTTTAACTTTTCGCA
CTAGCCGCTATATTAAGGAGGTAATAAATGGTGGAACAAAAGTTGATCAGCGAAGAAGACTTGGGCAGCG
ATGGTAGCGCGGGTAGTAAAGGAGAAGAACTTTTCACTGGAGTTGTCCCAATTCTTGTTGAATTAGATGG
TGATGTTAATGGGCACAAATTTTCTGTCCGTGGAGAGGGTGAAGGTGATGCTACAAACGGAAAACTCACC
CTTAAATTTATTTGCACTACTGGAAAACTACCTGTTCCGTGGCCAACACTTGTCACTACTCTGACCTATG
GTGTTCAATGCTTTTCCCGTTATCCGGATCACATGAAACGGCATGACTTTTTCAAGAGTGCCATGCCCGA
AGGTTATGTACAGGAACGCACTATATCTTTCAAAGATGACGGGACCTACAAGACGCGTGCTGAAGTCAAG
TTTGAAGGTGATACCCTTGTTAATCGTATCGAGTTAAAGGGTATTGATTTTAAAGAAGATGGAAACATTC
TTGGACACAAACTCGAGTACAACTTTAACTCACACAATGTATACATCACGGCAGACAAACAAAAGAATGG
AATCAAAGCTAACTTCAAAATTCGCCACAACGTTGAAGATGGTTCCGTTCAACTAGCAGACCATTATCAA
CAAAATACTCCAATTGGCGATGGCCCTGTCCTTTTACCAGACAACCATTACCTGTCGACACAATCTGTCC
TTTCGAAAGATCCCAACGAAAAGCGTGACCACATGGTCCTTCTTGAGTTTGTAACTGCTGCTGGGATTAC
ACATGGCTAATAATAATGATGAGTTAATAACAGCCTGCTGGTAATCGCAGGCCTTTTTATTTTTTTTTTT
AGATCTAGCTTCATGTGGCAGGAGAAAAAAGGCTGCACCGGTGCGTCAGCAGAATATGTGATACAGGATA
TATTCCGCTTCCTCGCTCACTGACTCGCTACGCTCGGTCGTTCGACTGCGGCGAGCGGAAATGGCTTACG
AACGGGGCGGAGATTTCCTGGAAGATGCCAGGAAGATACTTAACAGGGAAGTGAGAGGGCCGCGGCAAAG
CCGTTTTTCCATAGGCTCCGCCCCCCTGACAAGCATCACGAAATCTGACGCTCAAATCAGTGGTGGCGAA
ACCCGACAGGACTATAAAGATACCAGGCGTTTCCCCCTGGCGGCTCCCTCGTGCGCTCTCCTGTTCCTGC
CTTTCGGTTTACCGGTGTCATTCCGCTGTTATGGCCGCGTTTGTCTCATTCCACGCCTGACACTCAGTTC
CGGGTAGGCAGTTCGCTCCAAGCTGGACTGTATGCACGAACCCCCCGTTCAGTCCGACCGCTGCGCCTTA
TCCGGTAACTATCGTCTTGAGTCCAACCCGGAAAGACATGCAAAAGCACCACTGGCAGCAGCCACTGGTA
ATTGATTTAGAGGAGTTAGTCTTGAAGTCATGCGCCGGTTAAGGCTAAACTGAAAGGACAAGTTTTGGTG
ACTGCGCTCCTCCAAGCCAGTTACCTCGGTTCAAAGAGTTGGTAGCTCAGAGAACCTTCGAAAAACCGCC
CTGCAAGGCGGTTTTTTCGTTTTCAGAGCAAGAGATTACGCGCAGACCAAAACGATCTCAAGAAGATCAT
CTTATTAATCAGATAAAATATTTCTAGATTTCAGTGCAATTTATCTCTTCAAATGTAGCACCTGAAGTCA
GCCCCATACGATATAAGTTGTAGCGGCCGCATCTGAAGTAGCTAGCAGCAGATTACGCGCAGAAAAAAAG
GATCTCAAGAAGATCCTTTGATCTTATTCTACGGGGTCTGACGCTCAGTGGAACGAAAACTCACGTTAAG
GGATTTTGGTCATGAGATTATCAAAAAGGATCTTCACCTAGATCCTTTTAAATTAAAAATGAAGTTTTAA
ATCAATCTAAAGTATATATGAGTAAACTTGGTCTGACAGTTACGCCCCGCCCTGCCACTCATCGCAGTAC
TGTTGTAATTCATTAAGCATTCTGCCGACATGGAAGCCATCACAAACGGCATGATGAACCTGAATCGCCA
GCGGCATCAGCACCTTGTCGCCTTGCGTATAATATTTGCCCATGGTGAAAACGGGGGCGAAGAAGTTGTC
CATATTGGCCACGTTTAAATCAAAACTGGTGAAACTCACCCAGGGATTGGCTGAGACGAAAAACATATTC
TCAATAAACCCTTTAGGGAAATAGGCCAGGTTTTCACCGTAACACGCCACATCTTGCGAATATATGTGTA
GAAACTGCCGGAAATCGTCGTGGTATTCACTCCAGAGCGATGAAAACGTTTCAGTTTGCTCATGGAAAAC
GGTGTAACAAGGGTGAACACTATCCCATATCACCAGCTCACCGTCTTTCATTGCCATACGGAACTCCGGA
TGAGCATTCATCAGGCGGGCAAGAATGTGAATAAAGGCCGGATAAAACTTGTGCTTATTTTTCTTTACGG
TCTTTAAAAAGGCCGTAATATCCAGCTGAACGGTCTGGTTATAGGTACATTGAGCAACTGACTGAAATGC
CTCAAAATGTTCTTTACGATGCCATTGGGATATATCAACGGTGGTATATCCAGTGATTTTTTTCTCCAT
Features (pLannotate 1.2.2; 6 found; start..end, strand, type, name):
      1..105     -  promoter       AmpR promoter: bla
    435..1127    +  CDS            Superfolder GFP: Superfolder GFP is a basic (constitutively fluorescent) green fluorescent protein published in 2005, derived from Aequorea victoria. It is reported to be a very rapidly-maturing weak dimer.
   1263..1318    -  rep_origin     RSF ori (fragment): Plasmids containing the RSF 1030 origin of replication can be propagated in E. coli cells that contain additional plasmids with compatible origins.
   1406..1951    -  rep_origin     p15A ori: Plasmids containing the medium-copy-number p15A origin of replication can be propagated in E. coli cells that contain a second plasmid with the ColE1 origin.
   2080..2123    -  rep_origin     CloDF13 ori (fragment): Plasmids containing the CloDF13 (CDF) origin of replication can be propagated in E. coli cells that contain additional plasmids with compatible origins.
   2283..2939    -  CDS            cat: CAT_ECOLX - Experimental evidence at protein level: Swiss-Prot protein existence level 1. This enzyme is an effector of chloramphenicol resistance in bacteria. From Escherichia coli. This protein is used as a marker in many commonly used cloning vectors, such as pACYC184.
