[The description below was written by a language model from this plasmid's Addgene catalogue record and pLannotate feature annotations shown in this document.]
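Description:
p15aC-GFP is a small bacterial expression plasmid (about 2.9 kb) built on the p15aC backbone and intended for use in Escherichia coli. It replicates from the p15A origin, which the catalogue lists as low copy and which is compatible with ColE1-type plasmids, so it can be maintained alongside other vectors in the same cell. Selection is by chloramphenicol, conferred by the cat (chloramphenicol acetyltransferase) gene. On the circular map, cat lies directly downstream of an annotated bla (AmpR) promoter on the same strand, an arrangement consistent with that promoter driving the resistance marker. The automated annotation also flags short fragments resembling the RSF and CloDF13 origins flanking p15A. These are only tens of bases long and are more likely short stretches of sequence similarity than functional replicons.

The payload is a synthetic GFP, annotated as superfolder GFP, a rapidly maturing and robustly folding Aequorea victoria derivative. According to the catalogue it carries an N-terminal myc epitope tag and is expressed from proD, an insulated constitutive synthetic E. coli promoter, so no inducer should be required. Neither the promoter nor the tag is picked up in the feature table, but the unannotated region upstream of the GFP coding sequence leaves room for both. The insert was assembled by Gibson cloning.

The plasmid is described as a control expressing GFP. It comes from work using E. coli as a platform for studying phosphoinositide biology, where it presumably serves as a matched-backbone control for p15aC plasmids carrying other inserts, with fluorescence and the myc tag available for detecting expression.
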