Addgene plasmid #107862: p15aC-GFP
Purpose: Control plasmid expressing GFP
Depositing lab: Sanford Simon. Depositing organization: Rockefeller University. Publication: Escherichia coli as a platform for the study of phosphoinositide biology. Botero S, Chiaroni-Clarke R, Simon SM. Sci Adv. 2019 Mar 27;5(3):eaat4872. doi: 10.1126/sciadv.aat4872. eCollection 2019 Mar. PubMed 30944849.
Backbone
  Vector backbone: p15aC
  Vector type: Bacterial Expression
Growth in bacteria
  Bacterial resistance: Chloramphenicol, 25 μg/mL
  Growth temperature: 37°C
  Growth strain: DH5alpha
  Copy number: Low Copy
Gene/Insert
  Gene/Insert name: GFP
  Species: Synthetic
  Promoter: proD
  Tag / fusion protein: myc (N terminal on insert)
  Cloning method: Gibson Cloning
  Sequencing primers: 5′ CCACGTCGTCCCTATCT; 3′ CTCGCCGCAGTCGAACGA
Terms and licenses: Academic/Nonprofit Terms; Industry Terms: Not Available to Industry
How to cite: p15aC-GFP was a gift from Sanford Simon (Addgene plasmid # 107862 ; http://n2t.net/addgene:107862 ; RRID:Addgene_107862)
